>Addgene plasmid #69910 | pcDNA3.1(+) ZKSCAN1 MCS-WT Split GFP + Antisense IRES | depositor full sequence | sequence record 124090 | old full plasmid sequence
GACGGATCGGGAGATCTCCCGATCCCCTATGGTGCACTCTCAGTACAATCTGCTCTGATGCCGCATAGTT
AAGCCAGTATCTGCTCCCTGCTTGTGTGTTGGAGGTCGCTGAGTAGTGCGCGAGCAAAATTTAAGCTACA
ACAAGGCAAGGCTTGACCGACAATTGCATGAAGAATCTGCTTAGGGTTAGGCGTTTTGCGCTGCTTCGCG
ATGTACGGGCCAGATATACGCGTTGACATTGATTATTGACTAGTTATTAATAGTAATCAATTACGGGGTC
ATTAGTTCATAGCCCATATATGGAGTTCCGCGTTACATAACTTACGGTAAATGGCCCGCCTGGCTGACCG
CCCAACGACCCCCGCCCATTGACGTCAATAATGACGTATGTTCCCATAGTAACGCCAATAGGGACTTTCC
ATTGACGTCAATGGGTGGAGTATTTACGGTAAACTGCCCACTTGGCAGTACATCAAGTGTATCATATGCC
AAGTACGCCCCCTATTGACGTCAATGACGGTAAATGGCCCGCCTGGCATTATGCCCAGTACATGACCTTA
TGGGACTTTCCTACTTGGCAGTACATCTACGTATTAGTCATCGCTATTACCATGGTGATGCGGTTTTGGC
AGTACATCAATGGGCGTGGATAGCGGTTTGACTCACGGGGATTTCCAAGTCTCCACCCCATTGACGTCAA
TGGGAGTTTGTTTTGGCACCAAAATCAACGGGACTTTCCAAAATGTCGTAACAACTCCGCCCCATTGACG
CAAATGGGCGGTAGGCGTGTACGGTGGGAGGTCTATATAAGCAGAGCTCTCTGGCTAACTAGAGAACCCA
CTGCTTACTGGCTTATCGAAATTAATACGACTCACTATAGGGAGACCCAAGCTGGCTAGCGTTTAAACTT
AAGCTTGGTACCGAGCTCGGATCCACTAGTCCAGTGTGGTGGAATTCAGTGACAGTGGAGATTGTACAGT
TTTTTCCTCGATTTGTCAGGATTTTTTTTTTTTTGACGGAGTTTAACTTCTTGTCTCCCAGGTAGGAAGT
GCAGTGGCGTAATCTCGGCTCACTACAACCTCCACCTCCTGGGTTCAAGCGTTTCTCCTGCCTCAGCTTT
CCGAGTAGCTGGGATTACAGGCGCCTGCCACCATGCCCTGCTGACTTTTGTATTTTTAGTAGAGACGGGG
TTTCACCATGTTGGCCAGGCTGGTCTTGAACTCCTGACCGCAGGCGATTGGCCTGCCTCGGCCTCCCAAA
GTGCTGAGATTACAGGCGTGAGCCACCACCCCCGGCCTCAGGAGCGTTCTGATAGTGCCTCGATGTGCTG
CCTCCTATAAAGTGTTAGCAGCACAGATCACTTTTTGTAAAGGTACGTACTAATGACTTTTTTTTTATAC
TTCAGGATGGCAGCGTGCAGCTGGCCGACCACTACCAGCAGAATACCCCCATCGGCGATGGCCCTGTGCT
GCTGCCCGATAACCACTACCTGTCCACCCAGAGCGCCCTGTCCAAGGACCCCAACGAGAAGCGCGATCAC
ATGATCTACTTCGGCTTCGTGACCGCCGCCGGCATCACCCACGGCATGGACGAGCTGTACAAGTGAATCG
ATACCGGTTTAATTAACACGTGGGTAACCGTTCCGAGTCGTTAACGCCATATTATCATCGTGTTTTTCAA
AGGAAAACCACGTCCCCGTGGTTCGGGGGGCCTAGACGTTTTTTTAACCTCGACTAAACACATGTAAAGC
ATGTGCACCGAGGCCCCAGATCAGATCCCATACAATGGGGTACCTTCTGGGCATCCTTCAGCCCCTTGTT
GAATACGCTTGAGGAGAGCCATTTGACTCTTTCCACAACTATCCAACTCACAACGTGGCACTGGGGTTGT
GCCGCCTTTGCAGGTGTATCTTATACACGTGGCTTTTGGCCGCAGAGGCACCTGTCGCCAGGTGGGGGGT
TCCGCTGCCTGCAAAGGGTCGCTACAGACGTTGTTTGTCTTCAAGAAGCTTCCAGAGGAACTGCTTCCTT
CACGACATTCAACAGACCTTGCATTCCTTTGGCGAGAGGGGAAAGACCCCTAGGAATGCTCGTCAAGAAG
ACAGGGCCAGGTTTCCGGGCCCTCACATTGCCAAAAGACGGCAATATGGTGGAAAATAACATATAGACAA
ACGCACACCGGCCTTATTCCAAGCGGCTTCGGCCAGTAACGTTAGGGGGGGGGGAGGGAGAGGGGCGTTA
ACCACCATGGCCAGCAAGGGCGCCGAGCTGTTCACCGGCATCGTGCCCATCCTGATCGAGCTGAATGGCG
ATGTGAATGGCCACAAGTTCAGCGTGAGCGGCGAGGGCGAGGGCGATGCCACCTACGGCAAGCTGACCCT
GAAGTTCATCTGCACCACCGGCAAGCTGCCTGTGCCCTGGCCCACCCTGGTGACCACCCTGAGCTACGGC
GTGCAGTGCTTCTCACGCTACCCCGATCACATGAAGCAGCACGACTTCTTCAAGAGCGCCATGCCTGAGG
GCTACATCCAGGAGCGCACCATCTTCTTCGAGGATGACGGCAACTACAAGTCGCGCGCCGAGGTGAAGTT
CGAGGGCGATACCCTGGTGAATCGCATCGAGCTGACCGGCACCGATTTCAAGGAGGATGGCAACATCCTG
GGCAATAAGATGGAGTACAACTACAACGCCCACAATGTGTACATCATGACCGACAAGGCCAAGAATGGCA
TCAAGGTGAACTTCAAGATCCGCCACAACATCGAGGTAAGAAGCAAGGTTTCATTTAGGGGAAGGGAAAT
GATTCAGGACGAGAGTCTTTGTGCTGCTGAGTGCCTGTGATGAAGAAGCATGTTAGTCCTGGGCAACGTA
GCGAGACCCCATCTCTACAAAAAATAGAAAAATTAGCCAGGTATAGTGGCGCACACCTGTGATTCCAGCT
ACGCAGGAGGCTGAGGTGGGAGGATTGCTTGAGCCCAGGAGGTTGAGGCTGCAGTGAGCTGTAATCATGC
CACTACTCCAACCTGGGCAACACAGCAAGGACCCTGTCTCAAAAGCTACTTACAGAAAAGAATTAGGCTC
GGCACGGTAGCTCACACCTGTAATCCCAGCACTTTGGGAGGCTGAGGCGGGCAGATCACTTGAGGTCAGG
AGTTTGAGACCAGCCTGGCCAACATGGTGAAACCTTGTCTCTACTAAAAATATGAAAATTAGCCAGGCAT
GGTGGCACATTCCTGTAATCCCAGCTACTCGGGAGGCTGAGGCAGGAGAATCACTTGAACCCAGGAGGTG
GAGGTTGCAGTAAGCCGAGATCGTACCACTGTGCTCTAGCCTTGGTGACAGAGCGAGACTGTCTTAAAAA
AAAAAAAAAAAAAAAAAGAATTAATTAAAAATTTAAAAAAAAATGAAAAAAAGCTGCATGCTTGTTTTTT
GTTTTTAGTTATTCTACATTGTTGTCATTATTACCAAATATTGGGGAAAATACAACTTACAGACCAATCT
CAGGAGTTAAATGTTACTACGAAGGCAAATGAACTATGCGTAATGAACCTGGTAGGCATTAGCGGCCGCT
CGAGTCTAGAGGGCCCGTTTAAACCCGCTGATCAGCCTCGACTGTGCCTTCTAGTTGCCAGCCATCTGTT
GTTTGCCCCTCCCCCGTGCCTTCCTTGACCCTGGAAGGTGCCACTCCCACTGTCCTTTCCTAATAAAATG
AGGAAATTGCATCGCATTGTCTGAGTAGGTGTCATTCTATTCTGGGGGGTGGGGTGGGGCAGGACAGCAA
GGGGGAGGATTGGGAAGACAATAGCAGGCATGCTGGGGATGCGGTGGGCTCTATGGCTTCTGAGGCGGAA
AGAACCAGCTGGGGCTCTAGGGGGTATCCCC
[124 nt withheld, positions 3882-4005]
C
[91 nt withheld, positions 4007-4097]
A
[49 nt withheld, positions 4099-4147]
CCTTTGACGTTGGAGTCCACGTTCTTT
[37 nt withheld, positions 4175-4211]
ACCCTATCTCGGTCTATTCTTTTGATTTATAAGGGATTTTGCCGATTTCGGCCTATTGGTTAAAAAATGA
GCTGATTTAACAAAAATTTAACGCGAATTAATTCTGTGGAATGTGTGTCAGTTAGGGTGTGGAAAGTCCC
CAGGCTCCCCAGCAGGCAGAAGTATGCAAAGCATGCATCTCAATTAGTCAGCAACCAGGTGTGGAAAGTC
CCCAGGCTCCCCAGCAGGCAGAAGTATGCAAAGCATGCATCTCAATTAGTCAGCAACCATAGTCCCGCCC
CTAACTCCGCCCATCCCGCCCCTAACTCCGCCCAGTTCCGCCCATTCTCCGCCCCATGGCTGACTAATTT
TTTTTATTTATGCAGAGGCCGAGGCCGCCTCTGCCTCTGAGCTATTCCAGAAGTAGTGAGGAGGCTTTTT
TGGAGGCCTAGGCTTTTGCAAAAAGCTCCCGGGAGCTTGTATATCCATTTTCGGATCTGATCAAGAGACA
GGATGAGGATCGTTTCGCATGATTGAACAAGATGGATTGCACGCAGGTTCTCCGGCCGCTTGGGTGGAGA
GGCTATTCGGCTATGACTGGGCACAACAGACAATCGGCTGCTCTGATGCCGCCGTGTTCCGGCTGTCAGC
GCAGGGGCGCCCGGTTCTTTTTGTCAAGACCGACCTGTCCGGTGCCCTGAATGAACTGCAGGACGAGGCA
GCGCGGCTATCGTGGCTGGCCACGACGGGCGTTCCTTGCGCAGCTGTGCTCGACGTTGTCACTGAAGCGG
GAAGGGACTGGCTGCTATTGGGCGAAGTGCCGGGGCAGGATCTCCTGTCATCTCACCTTGCTCCTGCCGA
GAAAGTATCCATCATGGCTGATGCAATGCGGCGGCTGCATACGCTTGATCCGGCTACCTGCCCATTCGAC
CACCAAGCGAAACATCGCATCGAGCGAGCACGTACTCGGATGGAAGCCGGTCTTGTCGATCAGGATGATC
TGGACGAAGAGCATCAGGGGCTCGCGCCAGCCGAACTGTTCGCCAGGCTCAAGGCGCGCATGCCCGACGG
CGAGGATCTCGTCGTGACCCATGGCGATGCCTGCTTGCCGAATATCATGGTGGAAAATGGCCGCTTTTCT
GGATTCATCGACTGTGGCCGGCTGGGTGTGGCGGACCGCTATCAGGACATAGCGTTGGCTACCCGTGATA
TTGCTGAAGAGCTTGGCGGCGAATGGGCTGACCGCTTCCTCGTGCTTTACGGTATCGCCGCTCCCGATTC
GCAGCGCATCGCCTTCTATCGCCTTCTTGACGAGTTCTTCTGAGCGGGACTCTGGGGTTCGAAATGACCG
ACCAAGCGACGCCCAACCTGCCATCACGAGATTTCGATTCCACCGCCGCCTTCTATGAAAGGTTGGGCTT
CGGAATCGTTTTCCGGGACGCCGGCTGGATGATCCTCCAGCGCGGGGATCTCATGCTGGAGTTCTTCGCC
CACCCCAACTTGTTTATTGCAGCTTATAATGGTTACAAATAAAGCAATAGCATCACAAATTTCACAAATA
AAGCATTTTTTTCACTGCATTCTAGTTGTGGTTTGTCCAAACTCATCAATGTATCTTATCATGTCTGTAT
ACCGTCGACCTCTAGCTAGAGCTTGGCGTAATCATGGTCATAGCTGTTTCCTGTGTGAAATTGTTATCCG
CTCACAATTCCACACAACATACGAGCCGGAAGCATAAAGTGTAAAGCCTGGGGTGCCTAATGAGTGAGCT
AACTCACATTAATTGCGTTGCGCTCACTGCCCGCTTTCCAGTCGGGAAACCTGTCGTGCCAGCTGCATTA
ATGAATCGGCCAACGCGCGGGGAGAGGCGGTTTGCGTATTGGGCGCTCTTCCGCTTCCTCGCTCACTGAC
TCGCTGCGCTCGGTCGTTCGGCTGCGGCGAGCGGTATCAGCTCACTCAAAGGCGGTAATACGGTTATCCA
CAGAATCAGGGGATAACGCAGGAAAGAACATGTGAGCAAAAGGCCAGCAAAAGGCCAGGAACCGTAAAAA
GGCCGCGTTGCTGGCGTTTTTCCATAGGCTCCGCCCCCCTGACGAGCATCACAAAAATCGACGCTCAAGT
CAGAGGTGGCGAAACCCGACAGGACTATAAAGATACCAGGCGTTTCCCCCTGGAAGCTCCCTCGTGCGCT
CTCCTGTTCCGACCCTGCCGCTTACCGGATACCTGTCCGCCTTTCTCCCTTCGGGAAGCGTGGCGCTTTC
TCATAGCTCACGCTGTAGGTATCTCAGTTCGGTGTAGGTCGTTCGCTCCAAGCTGGGCTGTGTGCACGAA
CCCCCCGTTCAGCCCGACCGCTGCGCCTTATCCGGTAACTATCGTCTTGAGTCCAACCCGGTAAGACACG
ACTTATCGCCACTGGCAGCAGCCACTGGTAACAGGATTAGCAGAGCGAGGTATGTAGGCGGTGCTACAGA
GTTCTTGAAGTGGTGGCCTAACTACGGCTACACTAGAAGAACAGTATTTGGTATCTGCGCTCTGCTGAAG
CCAGTTACCTTCGGAAAAAGAGTTGGTAGCTCTTGATCCGGCAAACAAACCACCGCTGGTAGCGGTTTTT
TTGTTTGCAAGCAGCAGATTACGCGCAGAAAAAAAGGATCTCAAGAAGATCCTTTGATCTTTTCTACGGG
GTCTGACGCTCAGTGGAACGAAAACTCACGTTAAGGGATTTTGGTCATGAGATTATCAAAAAGGATCTTC
ACCTAGATCCTTTTAAATTAAAAATGAAGTTTTAAATCAATCTAAAGTATATATGAGTAAACTTGGTCTG
ACAGTTACCAATGCTTAATCAGTGAGGCACCTATCTCAGCGATCTGTCTATTTCGTTCATCCATAGTTGC
CTGACTCCCCGTCGTGTAGATAACTACGATACGGGAGGGCTTACCATCTGGCCCCAGTGCTGCAATGATA
CCGCGAGACCCACGCTCACCGGCTCCAGATTTATCAGCAATAAACCAGCCAGCCGGAAGGGCCGAGCGCA
GAAGTGGTCCTGCAACTTTATCCGCCTCCATCCAGTCTATTAATTGTTGCCGGGAAGCTAGAGTAAGTAG
TTCGCCAGTTAATAGTTTGCGCAACGTTGTTGCCATTGCTACAGGCATCGTGGTGTCACGCTCGTCGTTT
GGTATGGCTTCATTCAGCTCCGGTTCCCAACGATCAAGGCGAGTTACATGATCCCCCATGTTGTGCAAAA
AAGCGGTTAGCTCCTTCGGTCCTCCGATCGTTGTCAGAAGTAAGTTGGCCGCAGTGTTATCACTCATGGT
TATGGCAGCACTGCATAATTCTCTTACTGTCATGCCATCCGTAAGATGCTTTTCTGTGACTGGTGAGTAC
TCAACCAAGTCATTCTGAGAATAGTGTATGCGGCGACCGAGTTGCTCTTGCCCGGCGTCAATACGGGATA
ATACCGCGCCACATAGCAGAACTTTAAAAGTGCTCATCATTGGAAAACGTTCTTCGGGGCGAAAACTCTC
AAGGATCTTACCGCTGTTGAGATCCAGTTCGATGTAACCCACTCGTGCACCCAACTGATCTTCAGCATCT
TTTACTTTCACCAGCGTTTCTGGGTGAGCAAAAACAGGAAGGCAAAATGCCGCAAAAAAGGGAATAAGGG
CGACACGGAAATGTTGAATACTCATACTCTTCCTTTTTCAATATTATTGAAGCATTTATCAGGGTTATTG
TCTCATGAGCGGATACATATTTGAATGTATTTAGAAAAATAAACAAATAGGGGTTCCGCGCACATTTCCC
CGAAAAGTGCCACCTGACGTC
Features (pLannotate 1.2.2; 26 found; start..end, strand, type, name):
     28..80      -  misc_feature   bom (fragment): basis of mobility region from pBR322
    235..614     +  enhancer       CMV enhancer: human cytomegalovirus immediate early enhancer
    615..818     +  promoter       CMV promoter: human cytomegalovirus (CMV) immediate early promoter
    814..847     +  LTR            5' LTR (truncated) (fragment): truncated 5' long terminal repeat (LTR) from HIV-1
    863..881     +  promoter       T7 promoter: promoter for bacteriophage T7 RNA polymerase
   1035..1232    +  CDS            C9orf85 (fragment): CI085_HUMAN - Experimental evidence at protein level: Swiss-Prot protein existence level 1. From Homo sapiens (Human).
   1370..1603    +  CDS            aceGFP-h (fragment): aceGFP-h is a basic (constitutively fluorescent) long stokes shift fluorescent protein published in 2003, derived from Aequorea coerulescens.
   1662..2124    -  misc_feature   IRES: internal ribosome entry site (IRES) of the encephalomyocarditis virus (EMCV)
   2247..2765    +  CDS            AcGFP1 (fragment): AcGFP1 is a basic (constitutively fluorescent) green fluorescent protein, derived from Aequorea coerulescens.
   2916..2999    -  CDS            C14orf178 (fragment): CN178_HUMAN - Experimental evidence at transcript level: Swiss-Prot protein existence level 2. From Homo sapiens (Human).
   3095..3111    -  CDS            GFP11x7 (fragment): seven tandem copies of the 11th β-strand of superfolder GFP each GFP11 associates with GFP(1-10), consisting of the first 10 β-strands, to reconstitute fluorescent GFP (Kamiyama et al., 2016)
   3156..3350    -  CDS            C9orf85 (fragment): CI085_HUMAN - Experimental evidence at protein level: Swiss-Prot protein existence level 1. From Homo sapiens (Human).
   3612..3836    +  polyA_signal   bGH poly(A) signal: bovine growth hormone polyadenylation signal
   3840..3861    +  promoter       SV40 promoter (fragment): SV40 enhancer and early promoter
   3882..4310    +  rep_origin     f1 ori (sequence partly withheld): f1 bacteriophage origin of replication; arrow indicates direction of (+) strand synthesis
   4324..4653    +  promoter       SV40 promoter: SV40 enhancer and early promoter
   4720..5511    +  CDS            neo: KKA2_KLEPN - Also known as kan, nptII. Experimental evidence at protein level: Swiss-Prot protein existence level 1. Resistance to kanamycin, neomycin, paromomycin, ribostamycin, butirosin and gentamicin B. From Klebsiella pneumoniae.
   5535..5693    +  CDS            ble (fragment): BLE_KLEPN - Experimental evidence at protein level: Swiss-Prot protein existence level 1. Binding protein with a strong affinity to the bleomycin family of antibiotics. Binds to CL990; an antimitotic-antibiotic compound. From Klebsiella pneumoniae.
   5688..5809    +  polyA_signal   SV40 poly(A) signal: SV40 polyadenylation signal
   5882..5898    -  protein_bind   lac operator: The lac repressor binds to the lac operator to inhibit transcription in E. coli. This inhibition can be relieved by adding lactose or isopropyl-β-D-thiogalactopyranoside (IPTG). lac repressor encoded by lacI
   5906..5936    -  promoter       lac promoter: promoter for the E. coli lac operon
   5951..5972    -  protein_bind   CAP binding site: CAP binding activates transcription in the presence of cAMP. E. coli catabolite activator protein
   5985..6077    -  CDS            lacI (fragment): lac repressor; lacI; The lac repressor binds to the lac operator to inhibit transcription in E. coli. This inhibition can be relieved by adding lactose or isopropyl-β-D-thiogalactopyranoside (IPTG).
   6260..6845    -  rep_origin     ori: high-copy-number ColE1/pMB1/pBR322/pUC origin of replication
   7016..7876    -  CDS            AmpR: β-lactamase; bla; confers resistance to ampicillin, carbenicillin, and related antibiotics
   7877..7981    -  promoter       AmpR promoter: bla
