>Addgene plasmid #69910 | pcDNA3.1(+) ZKSCAN1 MCS-WT Split GFP + Antisense IRES | depositor full sequence | sequence record 129567 | pcDNA3.1(+) ZKSCAN1 MCS-WT Split GFP + Antisense IRES sequence 8011 bps
GACGGATCGGGAGATCTCCCGATCCCCTATGGTGCACTCTCAGTACAATCTGCTCTGATGCCGCATAGTT
AAGCCAGTATCTGCTCCCTGCTTGTGTGTTGGAGGTCGCTGAGTAGTGCGCGAGCAAAATTTAAGCTACA
ACAAGGCAAGGCTTGACCGACAATTGCATGAAGAATCTGCTTAGGGTTAGGCGTTTTGCGCTGCTTCGCG
ATGTACGGGCCAGATATACGCGTTGACATTGATTATTGACTAGTTATTAATAGTAATCAATTACGGGGTC
ATTAGTTCATAGCCCATATATGGAGTTCCGCGTTACATAACTTACGGTAAATGGCCCGCCTGGCTGACCG
CCCAACGACCCCCGCCCATTGACGTCAATAATGACGTATGTTCCCATAGTAACGCCAATAGGGACTTTCC
ATTGACGTCAATGGGTGGAGTATTTACGGTAAACTGCCCACTTGGCAGTACATCAAGTGTATCATATGCC
AAGTACGCCCCCTATTGACGTCAATGACGGTAAATGGCCCGCCTGGCATTATGCCCAGTACATGACCTTA
TGGGACTTTCCTACTTGGCAGTACATCTACGTATTAGTCATCGCTATTACCATGGTGATGCGGTTTTGGC
AGTACATCAATGGGCGTGGATAGCGGTTTGACTCACGGGGATTTCCAAGTCTCCACCCCATTGACGTCAA
TGGGAGTTTGTTTTGGCACCAAAATCAACGGGACTTTCCAAAATGTCGTAACAACTCCGCCCCATTGACG
CAAATGGGCGGTAGGCGTGTACGGTGGGAGGTCTATATAAGCAGAGCTCTCTGGCTAACTAGAGAACCCA
CTGCTTACTGGCTTATCGAAATTAATACGACTCACTATAGGGAGACCCAAGCTGGCTAGCGTTTAAACTT
AAGCTTGGTACCGAGCTCGGATCCACTAGTCCAGTGTGGTGGAATTCAGTGACAGTGGAGATTGTACAGT
TTTTTCCTCGATTTGTCAGGATTTTTTTTTTTTGACGGAGTTTAACTTCTTGTCTCCCAGGTAGGAAGTG
CAGTGGCGTAATCTCGGCTCACTACAACCTCCACCTCCTGGGTTCAAGCGTTTCTCCTGCCTCAGCTTTC
CGAGTAGCTGGGATTACAGGCGCCTGCCACCATGCCCTGCTGACTTTTGTATTTTTAGTAGAGACGGGGT
TTCACCATGTTGGCCAGGCTGGTCTTGAACTCCTGACCGCAGGCGATTGGCCTGCCTCGGCCTCCCAAAG
TGCTGAGATTACAGGCGTGAGCCACCACCCCCGGCCTCAGGAGCGTTCTGATAGTGCCTCGATGTGCTGC
CTCCTATAAAGTGTTAGCAGCACAGATCACTTTTTGTAAAGGTACGTACTAATGACTTTTTTTTTATACT
TCAGGATGGCAGCGTGCAGCTGGCCGACCACTACCAGCAGAATACCCCCATCGGCGATGGCCCTGTGCTG
CTGCCCGATAACCACTACCTGTCCACCCAGAGCGCCCTGTCCAAGGACCCCAACGAGAAGCGCGATCACA
TGATCTACTTCGGCTTCGTGACCGCCGCCGCCATCACCCACGGCATGGACGAGCTGTACAAGTGAATCGA
TACCGGTTTAATTAACACGTGGGTAACCGTTCCGAGTCGTTAACGCCATATTATCATCGTGTTTTTCAAA
GGAAAACCACGTCCCCGTGGTTCGGGGGGCCTAGACGTTTTTTTAACCTCGACTAAACACATGTAAAGCA
TGTGCACCGAGGCCCCAGATCAGATCCCATACAATGGGGTACCTTCTGGGCATCCTTCAGCCCCTTGTTG
AATACGCTTGAGGAGAGCCATTTGACTCTTTCCACAACTATCCAACTCACAACGTGGCACTGGGGTTGTG
CCGCCTTTGCAGGTGTATCTTATACACGTGGCTTTTGGCCGCAGAGGCACCTGTCGCCAGGTGGGGGGTT
CCGCTGCCTGCAAAGGGTCGCTACAGACGTTGTTTGTCTTCAAGAAGCTTCCAGAGGAACTGCTTCCTTC
ACGACATTCAACAGACCTTGCATTCCTTTGGCGAGAGGGGAAAGACCCCTAGGAATGCTCGTCAAGAAGA
CAGGGCCAGGTTTCCGGGCCCTCACATTGCCAAAAGACGGCAATATGGTGGAAAATAACATATAGACAAA
CGCACACCGGCCTTATTCCAAGCGGCTTCGGCCAGTAACGTTAGGGGGGGGGGAGGGAGAGGGGCGTTAA
CCACCATGGCCAGCAAGGGCGCCGAGCTGTTCACCGGCATCGTGCCCATCCTGATCGAGCTGAATGGCGA
TGTGAATGGCCACAAGTTCAGCGTGAGCGGCGAGGGCGAGGGCGATGCCACCTACGGCAAGCTGACCCTG
AAGTTCATCTGCACCACCGGCAAGCTGCCTGTGCCCTGGCCCACCCTGGTGACCACCCTGAGCTACGGCG
TGCAGTGCTTCTCACGCTACCCCGATCACATGAAGCAGCACGACTTCTTCAAGAGCGCCATGCCTGAGGG
CTACATCCAGGAGCGCACCATCTTCTTCGAGGATGACGGCAACTACAAGTCGCGCGCCGAGGTGAAGTTC
GAGGGCGATACCCTGGTGAATCGCATCGAGCTGACCGGCACCGATTTCAAGGAGGATGGCAACATCCTGG
GCAATAAGATGGAGTACAACTACAACGCCCACAATGTGTACATCATGACCGACAAGGCCAAGAATGGCAT
CAAGGTGAACTTCAAGATCCGCCACAACATCGAGGTAAGAAGCAAGGTTTCATTTAGGGGAAGGGAAATG
ATTCAGGACGAGAGTCTTTGTGCTGCTGAGTGCCTGTGATGAAGAAGCATGTTAGTCCTGGGCAACGTAG
CGAGACCCCATCTCTACAAAAAATAGAAAAATTAGCCAGGTATAGTGGCGCACACCTGTGATTCCAGCTA
CGCAGGAGGCTGAGGTGGGAGGATTGCTTGAGCCCAGGAGGTTGAGGCTGCAGTGAGCTGTAATCATGCC
ACTACTCCAACCTGGGCAACACAGCAAGGACCCTGTCTCAAAAGCTACTTACAGAAAAGAATTAGGCTCG
GCACGGTAGCTCACACCTGTAATCCCAGCACTTTGGGAGGCTGAGGCGGGCAGATCACTTGAGGTCAGGA
GTTTGAGACCAGCCTGGCCAACATGGTGAAACCTTGTCTCTACTAAAAATATGAAAATTAGCCAGGCATG
GTGGCACATTCCTGTAATCCCAGCTACTCGGGAGGCTGAGGCAGGAGAATCACTTGAACCCAGGAGGTGG
AGGTTGCAGTAAGCCGAGATCGTACCACTGTGCTCTAGCCTTGGTGACAGAGCGAGACTGTCTTAAAAAA
AAAAAAAAAAAAAAAAGAATTAATTAAAAATTTAAAAAAAAATGAAAAAAAGCTGCATGCTTGTTTTTTG
TTTTTAGTTATTCTACATTGTTGTCATTATTACCAAATATTGGGGAAAATACAACTTACAGACCAATCTC
AGGAGTTAAATGTTACTACGAAGGCAAATGAACTATGCGTAATGAACCTGGTAGGCATTAGCGGCCGCTC
GAGTCTAGAGGGCCCGTTTAAACCCGCTGATCAGCCTCGACTGTGCCTTCTAGTTGCCAGCCATCTGTTG
TTTGCCCCTCCCCCGTGCCTTCCTTGACCCTGGAAGGTGCCACTCCCACTGTCCTTTCCTAATAAAATGA
GGAAATTGCATCGCATTGTCTGAGTAGGTGTCATTCTATTCTGGGGGGTGGGGTGGGGCAGGACAGCAAG
GGGGAGGATTGGGAAGACAATAGCAGGCATGCTGGGGATGCGGTGGGCTCTATGGCTTCTGAGGCGGAAA
GAACCAGCTGGGGCTCTAGGGGGTATCCCC
[124 nt withheld, positions 3881-4004]
C
[91 nt withheld, positions 4006-4096]
A
[49 nt withheld, positions 4098-4146]
CCTTTGACGTTGGAGTCCACGTTCTTT
[37 nt withheld, positions 4174-4210]
ACCCTATCTCGGTCTATTCTTTTGATTTATAAGGGATTTTGCCGATTTCGGCCTATTGGTTAAAAAATGA
GCTGATTTAACAAAAATTTAACGCGAATTAATTCTGTGGAATGTGTGTCAGTTAGGGTGTGGAAAGTCCC
CAGGCTCCCCAGCAGGCAGAAGTATGCAAAGCATGCATCTCAATTAGTCAGCAACCAGGTGTGGAAAGTC
CCCAGGCTCCCCAGCAGGCAGAAGTATGCAAAGCATGCATCTCAATTAGTCAGCAACCATAGTCCCGCCC
CTAACTCCGCCCATCCCGCCCCTAACTCCGCCCAGTTCCGCCCATTCTCCGCCCCATGGCTGACTAATTT
TTTTTATTTATGCAGAGGCCGAGGCCGCCTCTGCCTCTGAGCTATTCCAGAAGTAGTGAGGAGGCTTTTT
TGGAGGCCTAGGCTTTTGCAAAAAGCTCCCGGGAGCTTGTATATCCATTTTCGGATCTGATCAAGAGACA
GGATGAGGATCGTTTCGCATGATTGAACAAGATGGATTGCACGCAGGTTCTCCGGCCGCTTGGGTGGAGA
GGCTATTCGGCTATGACTGGGCACAACAGACAATCGGCTGCTCTGATGCCGCCGTGTTCCGGCTGTCAGC
GCAGGGGCGCCCGGTTCTTTTTGTCAAGACCGACCTGTCCGGTGCCCTGAATGAACTGCAGGACGAGGCA
GCGCGGCTATCGTGGCTGGCCACGACGGGCGTTCCTTGCGCAGCTGTGCTCGACGTTGTCACTGAAGCGG
GAAGGGACTGGCTGCTATTGGGCGAAGTGCCGGGGCAGGATCTCCTGTCATCTCACCTTGCTCCTGCCGA
GAAAGTATCCATCATGGCTGATGCAATGCGGCGGCTGCATACGCTTGATCCGGCTACCTGCCCATTCGAC
CACCAAGCGAAACATCGCATCGAGCGAGCACGTACTCGGATGGAAGCCGGTCTTGTCGATCAGGATGATC
TGGACGAAGAGCATCAGGGGCTCGCGCCAGCCGAACTGTTCGCCAGGCTCAAGGCGCGCATGCCCGACGG
CGAGGATCTCGTCGTGACCCATGGCGATGCCTGCTTGCCGAATATCATGGTGGAAAATGGCCGCTTTTCT
GGATTCATCGACTGTGGCCGGCTGGGTGTGGCGGACCGCTATCAGGACATAGCGTTGGCTACCCGTGATA
TTGCTGAAGAGCTTGGCGGCGAATGGGCTGACCGCTTCCTCGTGCTTTACGGTATCGCCGCTCCCGATTC
GCAGCGCATCGCCTTCTATCGCCTTCTTGACGAGTTCTTCTGAGCGGGACTCTGGGGTTCGAAATGACCG
ACCAAGCGACGCCCAACCTGCCATCACGAGATTTCGATTCCACCGCCGCCTTCTATGAAAGGTTGGGCTT
CGGAATCGTTTTCCGGGACGCCGGCTGGATGATCCTCCAGCGCGGGGATCTCATGCTGGAGTTCTTCGCC
CACCCCAACTTGTTTATTGCAGCTTATAATGGTTACAAATAAAGCAATAGCATCACAAATTTCACAAATA
AAGCATTTTTTTCACTGCATTCTAGTTGTGGTTTGTCCAAACTCATCAATGTATCTTATCATGTCTGTAT
ACCGTCGACCTCTAGCTAGAGCTTGGCGTAATCATGGTCATAGCTGTTTCCTGTGTGAAATTGTTATCCG
CTCACAATTCCACACAACATACGAGCCGGAAGCATAAAGTGTAAAGCCTGGGGTGCCTAATGAGTGAGCT
AACTCACATTAATTGCGTTGCGCTCACTGCCCGCTTTCCAGTCGGGAAACCTGTCGTGCCAGCTGCATTA
ATGAATCGGCCAACGCGCGGGGAGAGGCGGTTTGCGTATTGGGCGCTCTTCCGCTTCCTCGCTCACTGAC
TCGCTGCGCTCGGTCGTTCGGCTGCGGCGAGCGGTATCAGCTCACTCAAAGGCGGTAATACGGTTATCCA
CAGAATCAGGGGATAACGCAGGAAAGAACATGTGAGCAAAAGGCCAGCAAAAGGCCAGGAACCGTAAAAA
GGCCGCGTTGCTGGCGTTTTTCCATAGGCTCCGCCCCCCTGACGAGCATCACAAAAATCGACGCTCAAGT
CAGAGGTGGCGAAACCCGACAGGACTATAAAGATACCAGGCGTTTCCCCCTGGAAGCTCCCTCGTGCGCT
CTCCTGTTCCGACCCTGCCGCTTACCGGATACCTGTCCGCCTTTCTCCCTTCGGGAAGCGTGGCGCTTTC
TCATAGCTCACGCTGTAGGTATCTCAGTTCGGTGTAGGTCGTTCGCTCCAAGCTGGGCTGTGTGCACGAA
CCCCCCGTTCAGCCCGACCGCTGCGCCTTATCCGGTAACTATCGTCTTGAGTCCAACCCGGTAAGACACG
ACTTATCGCCACTGGCAGCAGCCACTGGTAACAGGATTAGCAGAGCGAGGTATGTAGGCGGTGCTACAGA
GTTCTTGAAGTGGTGGCCTAACTACGGCTACACTAGAAGAACAGTATTTGGTATCTGCGCTCTGCTGAAG
CCAGTTACCTTCGGAAAAAGAGTTGGTAGCTCTTGATCCGGCAAACAAACCACCGCTGGTAGCGGTTTTT
TTGTTTGCAAGCAGCAGATTACGCGCAGAAAAAAAGGATCTCAAGAAGATCCTTTGATCTTTTCTACGGG
GTCTGACGCTCAGTGGAACGAAAACTCACGTTAAGGGATTTTGGTCATGAGATTATCAAAAAGGATCTTC
ACCTAGATCCTTTTAAATTAAAAATGAAGTTTTAAATCAATCTAAAGTATATATGAGTAAACTTGGTCTG
ACAGTTACCAATGCTTAATCAGTGAGGCACCTATCTCAGCGATCTGTCTATTTCGTTCATCCATAGTTGC
CTGACTCCCCGTCGTGTAGATAACTACGATACGGGAGGGCTTACCATCTGGCCCCAGTGCTGCAATGATA
CCGCGAGACCCACGCTCACCGGCTCCAGATTTATCAGCAATAAACCAGCCAGCCGGAAGGGCCGAGCGCA
GAAGTGGTCCTGCAACTTTATCCGCCTCCATCCAGTCTATTAATTGTTGCCGGGAAGCTAGAGTAAGTAG
TTCGCCAGTTAATAGTTTGCGCAACGTTGTTGCCATTGCTACAGGCATCGTGGTGTCACGCTCGTCGTTT
GGTATGGCTTCATTCAGCTCCGGTTCCCAACGATCAAGGCGAGTTACATGATCCCCCATGTTGTGCAAAA
AAGCGGTTAGCTCCTTCGGTCCTCCGATCGTTGTCAGAAGTAAGTTGGCCGCAGTGTTATCACTCATGGT
TATGGCAGCACTGCATAATTCTCTTACTGTCATGCCATCCGTAAGATGCTTTTCTGTGACTGGTGAGTAC
TCAACCAAGTCATTCTGAGAATAGTGTATGCGGCGACCGAGTTGCTCTTGCCCGGCGTCAATACGGGATA
ATACCGCGCCACATAGCAGAACTTTAAAAGTGCTCATCATTGGAAAACGTTCTTCGGGGCGAAAACTCTC
AAGGATCTTACCGCTGTTGAGATCCAGTTCGATGTAACCCACTCGTGCACCCAACTGATCTTCAGCATCT
TTTACTTTCACCAGCGTTTCTGGGTGAGCAAAAACAGGAAGGCAAAATGCCGCAAAAAAGGGAATAAGGG
CGACACGGAAATGTTGAATACTCATACTCTTCCTTTTTCAATATTATTGAAGCATTTATCAGGGTTATTG
TCTCATGAGCGGATACATATTTGAATGTATTTAGAAAAATAAACAAATAGGGGTTCCGCGCACATTTCCC
CGAAAAGTGCCACCTGACGTC
Features (pLannotate 1.2.2; 26 found; start..end, strand, type, name):
     28..80      -  misc_feature   bom (fragment): basis of mobility region from pBR322
    235..614     +  enhancer       CMV enhancer: human cytomegalovirus immediate early enhancer
    615..818     +  promoter       CMV promoter: human cytomegalovirus (CMV) immediate early promoter
    814..847     +  LTR            5' LTR (truncated) (fragment): truncated 5' long terminal repeat (LTR) from HIV-1
    863..881     +  promoter       T7 promoter: promoter for bacteriophage T7 RNA polymerase
   1034..1231    +  CDS            C9orf85 (fragment): CI085_HUMAN - Experimental evidence at protein level: Swiss-Prot protein existence level 1. From Homo sapiens (Human).
   1369..1602    +  CDS            aceGFP-h (fragment): aceGFP-h is a basic (constitutively fluorescent) long stokes shift fluorescent protein published in 2003, derived from Aequorea coerulescens.
   1661..2123    -  misc_feature   IRES: internal ribosome entry site (IRES) of the encephalomyocarditis virus (EMCV)
   2246..2764    +  CDS            AcGFP1 (fragment): AcGFP1 is a basic (constitutively fluorescent) green fluorescent protein, derived from Aequorea coerulescens.
   2915..2998    -  CDS            C14orf178 (fragment): CN178_HUMAN - Experimental evidence at transcript level: Swiss-Prot protein existence level 2. From Homo sapiens (Human).
   3094..3110    -  CDS            GFP11x7 (fragment): seven tandem copies of the 11th β-strand of superfolder GFP each GFP11 associates with GFP(1-10), consisting of the first 10 β-strands, to reconstitute fluorescent GFP (Kamiyama et al., 2016)
   3155..3349    -  CDS            C9orf85 (fragment): CI085_HUMAN - Experimental evidence at protein level: Swiss-Prot protein existence level 1. From Homo sapiens (Human).
   3611..3835    +  polyA_signal   bGH poly(A) signal: bovine growth hormone polyadenylation signal
   3839..3860    +  promoter       SV40 promoter (fragment): SV40 enhancer and early promoter
   3881..4309    +  rep_origin     f1 ori (sequence partly withheld): f1 bacteriophage origin of replication; arrow indicates direction of (+) strand synthesis
   4323..4652    +  promoter       SV40 promoter: SV40 enhancer and early promoter
   4719..5510    +  CDS            neo: KKA2_KLEPN - Also known as kan, nptII. Experimental evidence at protein level: Swiss-Prot protein existence level 1. Resistance to kanamycin, neomycin, paromomycin, ribostamycin, butirosin and gentamicin B. From Klebsiella pneumoniae.
   5534..5692    +  CDS            ble (fragment): BLE_KLEPN - Experimental evidence at protein level: Swiss-Prot protein existence level 1. Binding protein with a strong affinity to the bleomycin family of antibiotics. Binds to CL990; an antimitotic-antibiotic compound. From Klebsiella pneumoniae.
   5687..5808    +  polyA_signal   SV40 poly(A) signal: SV40 polyadenylation signal
   5881..5897    -  protein_bind   lac operator: The lac repressor binds to the lac operator to inhibit transcription in E. coli. This inhibition can be relieved by adding lactose or isopropyl-β-D-thiogalactopyranoside (IPTG). lac repressor encoded by lacI
   5905..5935    -  promoter       lac promoter: promoter for the E. coli lac operon
   5950..5971    -  protein_bind   CAP binding site: CAP binding activates transcription in the presence of cAMP. E. coli catabolite activator protein
   5984..6076    -  CDS            lacI (fragment): lac repressor; lacI; The lac repressor binds to the lac operator to inhibit transcription in E. coli. This inhibition can be relieved by adding lactose or isopropyl-β-D-thiogalactopyranoside (IPTG).
   6259..6844    -  rep_origin     ori: high-copy-number ColE1/pMB1/pBR322/pUC origin of replication
   7015..7875    -  CDS            AmpR: β-lactamase; bla; confers resistance to ampicillin, carbenicillin, and related antibiotics
   7876..7980    -  promoter       AmpR promoter: bla
