[The description below was written by a language model from this plasmid's Addgene catalogue record and pLannotate feature annotations shown in this document.]
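Description:
pcDNA3.1(+) ZKSCAN1 MCS-WT Split GFP + Antisense IRES is a mammalian expression plasmid of about 8 kb, built on the pcDNA3.1(+) backbone and designed to produce a GFP-containing circular RNA in transfected cells. It replicates in E. coli from a high-copy ColE1/pUC-type origin under ampicillin selection (AmpR) and also carries an f1 origin. An SV40 promoter–neo–SV40 poly(A) cassette allows G418 selection of mammalian cells.

The insert, cloned between EcoRI and NotI, is transcribed from the CMV enhancer/promoter and terminated by the bGH polyadenylation signal; a T7 promoter lies just upstream. The cassette uses human ZKSCAN1 sequences to flank a split GFP reporter. The annotation shows a shorter GFP fragment, then the EMCV IRES on the reverse strand, then a longer GFP fragment. Flanking this unit are two similarly sized matches in opposite orientations, automatically labelled as C9orf85 fragments. These labels, like the small C14orf178, GFP11 and HIV LTR hits, are probably spurious. The inverted pair is consistent with complementary intronic repeats, which typically promote backsplicing, though the record does not annotate them as such.

In split-GFP designs of this kind, backsplicing joins the two GFP pieces into a continuous reading frame on the circle, and an IRES would drive its cap-independent translation. Here the IRES is antisense and so should be non-functional, which suggests a negative control for circular RNA translation; the record itself states only that the plasmid expresses the circular RNA.

Two depositor sequence versions are listed, differing by one nucleotide in length, with otherwise identical annotations.
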