Addgene plasmid #69910: pcDNA3.1(+) ZKSCAN1 MCS-WT Split GFP + Antisense IRES
Purpose: Expresses a GFP circular RNA containing the antisense EMCV IRES in mammalian cells
Depositing lab: Jeremy Wilusz. Depositing organization: University of Pennsylvania. Publication: Combinatorial control of Drosophila circular RNA expression by intronic repeats, hnRNPs, and SR proteins. Kramer MC, Liang D, Tatomer DC, Gold B, March ZM, Cherry S, Wilusz JE. Genes Dev. 2015 Oct 8. 10.1101/gad.270421.115 PubMed 26450910.
Backbone
  Vector backbone: pcDNA3.1(+)
  Backbone manufacturer: Life Technologies
  Backbone size w/o insert (bp): 5428
  Total vector size (bp): 8012
  Vector type: Mammalian Expression
Growth in bacteria
  Bacterial resistance: Ampicillin, 100 μg/mL
  Growth temperature: 37°C
  Growth strain: Top10
  Copy number: Unknown
Gene/Insert
  Gene/Insert name: ZKSCAN1, GFP
  Species: H. sapiens (human)
  Entrez Gene: ZKSCAN1 (a.k.a. KOX18, PHZ-37, ZNF139, ZNF36, ZSCAN33)
  Promoter: CMV
  Cloning method: Restriction Enzyme; 5′ cloning site EcoRI (not destroyed); 3′ cloning site NotI (not destroyed)
  Sequencing primers: 5′ CGCAAATGGGCGGTAGGCGTG
Terms and licenses: Academic/Nonprofit Terms; Industry Terms: Not Available to Industry
How to cite: pcDNA3.1(+) ZKSCAN1 MCS-WT Split GFP + Antisense IRES was a gift from Jeremy Wilusz (Addgene plasmid # 69910 ; http://n2t.net/addgene:69910 ; RRID:Addgene_69910)
