>Addgene plasmid #69910 | pcDNA3.1(+) ZKSCAN1 MCS-WT Split GFP + Antisense IRES | addgene partial sequence | sequence record 127205 | CMV-F 5'-CGCAAATGGGCGGTAGGCGTG-3'
ACTAGAGAACCCACTGCTTACTGGCTTATCGAAATTAATACGACTCACTATAGGGAGACCCAAGCTGGCT
AGCGTTTAAACTTAAGCTTGGTACCGAGCTCGGATCCACTAGTCCAGTGTGGTGGAATTCAGTGACAGTG
GAGATTGTACAGTTTTTTCCTCGATTTGTCAGGATTTTTTTTTTTTGACGGAGTTTAACTTCTTGTCTCC
CAGGTAGGAAGTGCAGTGGCGTAATCTCGGCTCACTACAACCTCCACCTCCTGGGTTCAAGCGTTTCTCC
TGCCTCAGCTTTCCGAGTAGCTGGGATTACAGGCGCCTGCCACCATGCCCTGCTGACTTTTGTATTTTTA
GTAGAGACGGGGTTTCACCATGTTGGCCAGGCTGGTCTTGAACTCCTGACCGCAGGCGATTGGCCTGCCT
CGGCCTCCCAAAGTGCTGAGATTACAGGCGTGAGCCACCACCCCCGGCCTCAGGAGCGTTCTGATAGTGC
CTCGATGTGCTGCCTCCTATAAAGTGTTAGCAGCACAGATCACTTTTTGTAAAGGTACGTACTAATGACT
TTTTTTTTATACTTCAGGATGGCAGCGTGCAGCTGGCCGACCACTACCAGCAGAATACCCCCATCGGCGA
TGGCCCTGTGCTGCTGCCCGATAACCACTACCTGTCCACCCAGAGCGCCCTGTCCAAGGACCCCAACGAG
AAGCGCGATCACATGATCTACTTCGGCTTCGTGACCGCCGCCGCCATCACCCACGGCATGGACG
