>Addgene plasmid #69910 | pcDNA3.1(+) ZKSCAN1 MCS-WT Split GFP + Antisense IRES | addgene partial sequence | sequence record 127792 | ZKSCAN1-R 5'-gacagggtccttgctgtgtt-3'
CAGCCTCAACCTCCTGGGCTCAAGCAATCCTCCCACCTCAGCCTCCTGCGTAGCTGGAATCACAGGTGTG
CGCCACTATACCTGGCTAATTTTTCTATTTTTTGTAGAGATGGGGTCTCGCTACGTTGCCCAGGACTAAC
ATGCTTCTTCATCACAGGCACTCAGCAGCACAAAGACTCTCGTCCTGAATCATTTCCCTTCCCCTAAATG
AAACCTTGCTTCTTACCTCGATGTTGTGGCGGATCTTGAAGTTCACCTTGATGCCATTCTTGGCCTTGTC
GGTCATGATGTACACATTGTGGGCGTTGTAGTTGTACTCCATCTTATTGCCCAGGATGTTGCCATCCTCC
TTGAAATCGGTGCCGGTCAGCTCGATGCGATTCACCAGGGTATCGCCCTCGAACTTCACCTCGGCGCGCG
ACTTGTAGTTGCCGTCATCCTCGAAGAAGATGGTGCGCTCCTGGATGTAGCCCTCAGGCATGGCGCTCTT
GAAGAAGTCGTGCTGCTTCATGTGATCGGGGTAGCGTGAGAAGCACTGCACGCCGTAGCTCAGGGTGGTC
ACCAGGGTGGGCCAGGGCACAGGCAGCTTGCCGGTGGTGCAGATGAACTTCAGGGTCAGCTTGCCGTAGG
TGGCATCGCCCTCGCCCTCGCCGCTCACGCTGAACTTGTGGCCATTCACATCGCCATTCAGCTCGATCAG
GATGGGCACGATGCCGGTGAACAGCTCGGCGCCCTTGCTGGCCATGGTGGTTAACGCCCCTCTCCCTCCC
